>Addgene plasmid #120706 | pLEX-MAPKAP1Del-FHH-IRES-Puro | addgene full sequence | sequence record 234138 | Addgene NGS Result
TGGAAGGGCTAATTCACTCCCAAAGAAGACAAGATATCCTTGATCTGTGGATCTACCACACACAAGGCTA
CTTCCCTGATTAGCAGAACTACACACCAGGGCCAGGGGTCAGATATCCACTGACCTTTGGATGGTGCTAC
AAGCTAGTACCAGTTGAGCCAGATAAGGTAGAAGAGGCCAATAAAGGAGAGAACACCAGCTTGTTACACC
CTGTGAGCCTGCATGGGATGGATGACCCGGAGAGAGAAGTGTTAGAGTGGAGGTTTGACAGCCGCCTAGC
ATTTCATCACGTGGCCCGAGAGCTGCATCCGGAGTACTTCAAGAACTGCTGATATCGAGCTTGCTACAAG
GGACTTTCCGCTGGGGACTTTCCAGGGAGGCGTGGCCTGGGCGGGACTGGGGAGTGGCGAGCCCTCAGAT
CCTGCATATAAGCAGCTGCTTTTTGCCTGTACTGGGTCTCTCTGGTTAGACCAGATCTGAGCCTGGGAGC
TCTCTGGCTAACTAGGGAACCCACTGCTTAAGCCTCAATAAAGCTTGCCTTGAGTGCTTCAAGTAGTGTG
TGCCCGTCTGTTGTGTGACTCTGGTAACTAGAGATCCCTCAGACCCTTTTAGTCAGTGTGGAAAATCTCT
AGCAGTGGCGCCCGAACAGGGACTTGAAAGCGAAAGGGAAACCAGAGGAGCTCTCTCGACGCAGGACTCG
GCTTGCTGAAGCGCGCACGGCAAGAGGCGAGGGGCGGCGACTGGTGAGTACGCCAAAAATTTTGACTAGC
GGAGGCTAGAAGGAGAGAGATGGGTGCGAGAGCGTCAGTATTAAGCGGGGGAGAATTAGATCGCGATGGG
AAAAAATTCGGTTAAGGCCAGGGGGAAAGAAAAAATATAAATTAAAACATATAGTATGGGCAAGCAGGGA
GCTAGAACGATTCGCAGTTAATCCTGGCCTGTTAGAAACATCAGAAGGCTGTAGACAAATACTGGGACAG
CTACAACCATCCCTTCAGACAGGATCAGAAGAACTTAGATCATTATATAATACAGTAGCAACCCTCTATT
GTGTGCATCAAAGGATAGAGATAAAAGACACCAAGGAAGCTTTAGACAAGATAGAGGAAGAGCAAAACAA
AAGTAAGACCACCGCACAGCAAGCGGCCGGCCGCTGATCTTCAGACCTGGAGGAGGAGATATGAGGGACA
ATTGGAGAAGTGAATTATATAAATATAAAGTAGTAAAAATTGAACCATTAGGAGTAGCACCCACCAAGGC
AAAGAGAAGAGTGGTGCAGAGAGAAAAAAGAGCAGTGGGAATAGGAGCTTTGTTCCTTGGGTTCTTGGGA
GCAGCAGGAAGCACTATGGGCGCAGCGTCAATGACGCTGACGGTACAGGCCAGACAATTATTGTCTGGTA
TAGTGCAGCAGCAGAACAATTTGCTGAGGGCTATTGAGGCGCAACAGCATCTGTTGCAACTCACAGTCTG
GGGCATCAAGCAGCTCCAGGCAAGAATCCTGGCTGTGGAAAGATACCTAAAGGATCAACAGCTCCTGGGG
ATTTGGGGTTGCTCTGGAAAACTCATTTGCACCACTGCTGTGCCTTGGAATGCTAGTTGGAGTAATAAAT
CTCTGGAACAGATTTGGAATCACACGACCTGGATGGAGTGGGACAGAGAAATTAACAATTACACAAGCTT
AATACACTCCTTAATTGAAGAATCGCAAAACCAGCAAGAAAAGAATGAACAAGAATTATTGGAATTAGAT
AAATGGGCAAGTTTGTGGAATTGGTTTAACATAACAAATTGGCTGTGGTATATAAAATTATTCATAATGA
TAGTAGGAGGCTTGGTAGGTTTAAGAATAGTTTTTGCTGTACTTTCTATAGTGAATAGAGTTAGGCAGGG
ATATTCACCATTATCGTTTCAGACCCACCTCCCAACCCCGAGGGGACCCGACAGGCCCGAAGGAATAGAA
GAAGAAGGTGGAGAGAGAGACAGAGACAGATCCATTCGATTAGTGAACGGATCGGCACTGCGTGCGCCAA
TTCTGCAGACAAATGGCAGTATTCATCCACAATTTTAAAAGAAAAGGGGGGATTGGGGGGTACAGTGCAG
GGGAAAGAATAGTAGACATAATAGCAACAGACATACAAACTAAAGAATTACAAAAACAAATTACAAAAAT
TCAAAATTTTCGGGTTTATTACAGGGACAGCAGAGATCCAGTTTGGTTAGTACCGGGCCCGCTCTAGTCC
GGAATCAGTCCTGCTCCTCGGCCACGAAGTGCACGCAGTTGCCGGCCGGGTCGCGCAGGGCGAACTCCCG
CCCCCACGGCTGCTCGCCGATCTCGGTCATGGCCGGCCCGGAGGCGTCCCGGAAGTTCGTGGACACGACC
TCCGACCACTCGGCGTACAGCTCGTCCAGGCCGCGCACCCACACCCAGGCCAGGGTGTTGTCCGGCACCA
CCTGGTCCTGGACCGCGCTGATGAACAGGGTCACGTCGTCCCGGACCACACCGGCGAAGTCGTCCTCCAC
GAAGTCCCGGGAGAACCCGAGCCGGTCGGTCCAGAACTCGACCGCTCCGGCGACGTCGCGCGCGGTGAGC
ACCGGAACGGCACTGGTCAACTTGGCCATGGTGGCCCTCCTATAGTGAGTCGTATTATACTATGCCGATA
TACTATGCCGATGATTAATTGTCAACACGTGCTGCAGGTCCGAGGTTCTAGACGTATTACCGCCATGCAT
TAGTTATTAATAGTAATCAATTACGGGGTCATTAGTTCATAGCCCATATATGGAGTTCCGCGTTACATAA
CTTACGGTAAATGGCCCGCCTGGCTGACCGCCCAACGACCCCCGCCCATTGACGTCAATAATGACGTATG
TTCCCATAGTAACGCCAATAGGGACTTTCCATTGACGTCAATGGGTGGAGTATTTACGGTAAACTGCCCA
CTTGGCAGTACATCAAGTGTATCATATGCCAAGTACGCCCCCTATTGACGTCAATGACGGTAAATGGCCC
GCCTGGCATTATGCCCAGTACATGACCTTATGGGACTTTCCTACTTGGCAGTACATCTACGTATTAGTCA
TCGCTATTACCATGGTGATGCGGTTTTGGCAGTACATCAATGGGCGTGGATAGCGGTTTGACTCACGGGG
ATTTCCAAGTCTCCACCCCATTGACGTCAATGGGAGTTTGTTTTGGCACCAAAATCAACGGGACTTTCCA
AAATGTCGTAACAACTCCGCCCCATTGACGCAAATGGGCGGTAGGCGTGTACGGTGGGAGGTCTATATAA
GCAGAGCTCGTTTAGTGAACCGTCAGATCGCCTGGAGACGCCATCCACGCTGTTTTGACCTCCATAGAAG
ACACCGACTCTACTAGAGGATCCATGGCCTTCTTGGACAATCCAACTATCATTCTAGCTCATATTCGACA
GTCACATGTGACCAGTGATGACACGGGAATGTGTGAGATGGTTCTCATTGATCATGATGTTGACCTAGAG
AAGATTCATCCTCCTTCAATGCCTGGAGACAGTGGGTCAGAAATTCAGGGAAGCAATGGTGAGACTCAGG
GCTATGTATATGCCCAGTCAGTCGATATTACCTCAAGTTGGGACTTTGGTATTAGAAGACGCTCAAACAC
AGCTCAAAGATTAGAACGACTCCGAAAAGAGAGACAAAACCAGATCAAATGCAAAAATATTCAGTGGAAA
GAAAGAAATTCTAAGCAATCAGCCCAGGAGTTAAAGTCACTGTTTGAAAAAAAATCTCTCAAAGAGAAGC
CTCCAATTTCTGGGAAGCAGTCGATATTATCTGTACGCCTAGAACAGTGCCCTCTGCAGCTGAATAACCC
TTTTAACGAGTATTCCAAATTTGATGGCAAGGGTCATGTAGGTACAACAGCAACCAAGAAGATCGATGTC
TACCTCCCTCTGCACTCGAGCCAGGACAGACTGCTGCCACTCGAGGATTATAAAGATGACGACGATAAAG
CAGGTTACCCATACGATGTGCCTGACTATGCTGCAGGTTCACATCATCACCACCATCATTGAGTCGAGTC
TAGAGGGCCCGACGCGTCTGGCCACCGGTCGCCCCTCTCCCTCCCCCCCCCCTAACGTTACTGGCCGAAG
CCGCTTGGAATAAGGCCGGTGTGCGTTTGTCTATATGTTATTTTCCACCATATTGCCGTCTTTTGGCAAT
GTGAGGGCCCGGAAACCTGGCCCTGTCTTCTTGACGAGCATTCCTAGGGGTCTTTCCCCTCTCGCCAAAG
GAATGCAAGGTCTGTTGAATGTCGTGAAGGAAGCAGTTCCTCTGGAAGCTTCTTGAAGACAAACAACGTC
TGTAGCGACCCTTTGCAGGCAGCGGAACCCCCCACCTGGCGACAGGTGCCTCTGCGGCCAAAAGCCACGT
GTATAAGATACACCTGCAAAGGCGGCACAACCCCAGTGCCACGTTGTGAGTTGGATAGTTGTGGAAAGAG
TCAAATGGCTCTCCTCAAGCGTATTCAACAAGGGGCTGAAGGATGCCCAGAAGGTACCCCATTGTATGGG
ATCTGATCTGGGGCCTCGGTGCACATGCTTTACATGTGTTTAGTCGAGGTTAAAAAAACGTCTAGGCCCC
CCGAACCACGGGGACGTGGTTTTCCTTTGAAAAACACGATAATACCATGGCCACCGAGTACAAGCCCACG
GTGCGCCTCGCCACCCGCGACGACGTCCCCCGGGCCGTACGCACCCTCGCCGCCGCGTTCGCCGACTACC
CCGCCACGCGCCACACCGTCGACCCGGACCGCCACATCGAGCGGGTCACCGAGCTGCAAGAACTCTTCCT
CACGCGCGTCGGGCTCGACATCGGCAAGGTGTGGGTCGCGGACGACGGCGCCGCGGTGGCGGTCTGGACC
ACGCCGGAGAGCGTCGAAGCGGGGGCGGTGTTCGCCGAGATCGGCTCGCGCATGGCCGAGTTGAGCGGTT
CCCGGCTGGCCGCGCAGCAACAGATGGAAGGCCTCCTGGCGCCGCACCGGCCCAAGGAGCCCGCGTGGTT
CCTGGCCACCGTCGGCGTCTCGCCCGACCACCAGGGCAAGGGTCTGGGCAGCGCCGTCGTGCTCCCCGGA
GTGGAGGCGGCCGAGCGCGCTGGGGTGCCCGCCTTCCTGGAGACCTCCGCGCCCCGCAACCTCCCCTTCT
ACGAGCGGCTCGGCTTCACCGTCACCGCCGACGTCGAGGTGCCCGAAGGACCGCGCACCTGGTGCATGAC
CCGCAAGCCCGGTGCCTGAGTTAACAATCAACCTCTGGATTACAAAATTTGTGAAAGATTGACTGGTATT
CTTAACTATGTTGCTCCTTTTACGCTATGTGGATACGCTGCTTTAATGCCTTTGTATCATGCTATTGCTT
CCCGTATGGCTTTCATTTTCTCCTCCTTGTATAAATCCTGGTTGCTGTCTCTTTATGAGGAGTTGTGGCC
CGTTGTCAGGCAACGTGGCGTGGTGTGCACTGTGTTTGCTGACGCAACCCCCACTGGTTGGGGCATTGCC
ACCACCTGTCAGCTCCTTTCCGGGACTTTCGCTTTCCCCCTCCCTATTGCCACGGCGGAACTCATCGCCG
CCTGCCTTGCCCGCTGCTGGACAGGGGCTCGGCTGTTGGGCACTGACAATTCCGTGGTGTTGTCGGGGAA
GCTGACGTCCTTTCCATGGCTGCTCGCCTGTGTTGCCACCTGGATTCTGCGCGGGACGTCCTTCTGCTAC
GTCCCTTCGGCCCTCAATCCAGCGGACCTTCCTTCCCGCGGCCTGCTGCCGGCTCTGCGGCCTCTTCCGC
GTCTTCGCCTTCGCCCTCAGACGAGTCGGATCTCCCTTTGGGCCGCCTCCCCGCCTGGAATTAATTCTGC
AGTCGAGACCTAGAAAAACATGGAGCAATCACAAGTAGCAATACAGCAGCTACCAATGCTGATTGTGCCT
GGCTAGAAGCACAAGAGGAGGAGGAGGTGGGTTTTCCAGTCACACCTCAGGTACCTTTAAGACCAATGAC
TTACAAGGCAGCTGTAGATCTTAGCCACTTTTTAAAAGAAAAGAGGGGACTGGAAGGGCTAATTCACTCC
CAACGAAGACAAGATCTGCTTTTTGCTTGTACTGGGTCTCTCTGGTTAGACCAGATCTGAGCCTGGGAGC
TCTCTGGCTAACTAGGGAACCCACTGCTTAAGCCTCAATAAAGCTTGCCTTGAGTGCTTCAAGTAGTGTG
TGCCCGTCTGTTGTGTGACTCTGGTAACTAGAGATCCCTCAGACCCTTTTAGTCAGTGTGGAAAATCTCT
AGCAGTAGTAGTTCATGTCATCTTATTATTCAGTATTTATAACTTGCAAAGAAATGAATATCAGAGAGTG
AGAGGCCTTGACATTGTTTAAACCCGCTGATCAGCCTCGACTGTGCCTTCTAGTTGCCAGCCATCTGTTG
TTTGCCCCTCCCCCGTGCCTTCCTTGACCCTGGAAGGTGCCACTCCCACTGTCCTTTCCTAATAAAATGA
GGAAATTGCATCGCATTGTCTGAGTAGGTGTCATTCTATTCTGGGGGGTGGGGTGGGGCAGGACAGCAAG
GGGGAGGATTGGGAAGACAATAGCAGGCATGCTGGGGATGCGGTGGGCTCTATGGCTTCTGAGGCGGAAA
GAACCAGCTGGGGCTCTAGGGGGTATCCCC
[124 nt withheld, positions 6681-6804]
C
[91 nt withheld, positions 6806-6896]
A
[49 nt withheld, positions 6898-6946]
CCTTTGACGTTGGAGTCCACGTTCTTT
[37 nt withheld, positions 6974-7010]
ACCCTATCTCGGTCTATTCTTTTGATTTATAAGGGATTTTGCCGATTTCGGCCTATTGGTTAAAAAATGA
GCTGATTTAACAAAAATTTAACGCGAATTAATTCTGTGGAATGTGTGTCAGTTAGGGTGTGGAAAGTCCC
CAGGCTCCCCAGCAGGCAGAAGTATGCAAAGCATGCATCTCAATTAGTCAGCAACCAGGTGTGGAAAGTC
CCCAGGCTCCCCAGCAGGCAGAAGTATGCAAAGCATGCATCTCAATTAGTCAGCAACCATAGTCCCGCCC
CTAACTCCGCCCATCCCGCCCCTAACTCCGCCCAGTTCCGCCCATTCTCCGCCCCATGGCTGACTAATTT
TTTTTATTTATGCAGAGGCCGAGGCCGCCTCTGCCTCTGAGCTATTCCAGAAGTAGTGAGGAGGCTTTTT
TGGAGGCCTAGGCTTTTGCAAAAAGCTCCCGGGAGCTTGTATATCCATTTTCGGATCTGATCAGCACGTG
ATGAAAAAGCCTGAACTCACCGCGACGTCTGTCGAGAAGTTTCTGATCGAAAAGTTCGACAGCGTCTCCG
ACCTGATGCAGCTCTCGGAGGGCGAAGAATCTCGTGCTTTCAGCTTCGATGTAGGAGGGCGTGGATATGT
CCTGCGGGTAAATAGCTGCGCCGATGGTTTCTACAAAGATCGTTATGTTTATCGGCACTTTGCATCGGCC
GCGCTCCCGATTCCGGAAGTGCTTGACATTGGGGAATTCAGCGAGAGCCTGACCTATTGCATCTCCCGCC
GTGCACAGGGTGTCACGTTGCAAGACCTGCCTGAAACCGAACTGCCCGCTGTTCTGCAGCCGGTCGCGGA
GGCCATGGATGCGATCGCTGCGGCCGATCTTAGCCAGACGAGCGGGTTCGGCCCATTCGGACCGCAAGGA
ATCGGTCAATACACTACATGGCGTGATTTCATATGCGCGATTGCTGATCCCCATGTGTATCACTGGCAAA
CTGTGATGGACGACACCGTCAGTGCGTCCGTCGCGCAGGCTCTCGATGAGCTGATGCTTTGGGCCGAGGA
CTGCCCCGAAGTCCGGCACCTCGTGCACGCGGATTTCGGCTCCAACAATGTCCTGACGGACAATGGCCGC
ATAACAGCGGTCATTGACTGGAGCGAGGCGATGTTCGGGGATTCCCAATACGAGGTCGCCAACATCTTCT
TCTGGAGGCCGTGGTTGGCTTGTATGGAGCAGCAGACGCGCTACTTCGAGCGGAGGCATCCGGAGCTTGC
AGGATCGCCGCGGCTCCGGGCGTATATGCTCCGCATTGGTCTTGACCAACTCTATCAGAGCTTGGTTGAC
GGCAATTTCGATGATGCAGCTTGGGCGCAGGGTCGATGCGACGCAATCGTCCGATCCGGAGCCGGGACTG
TCGGGCGTACACAAATCGCCCGCAGAAGCGCGGCCGTCTGGACCGATGGCTGTGTAGAAGTACTCGCCGA
TAGTGGAAACCGACGCCCCAGCACTCGTCCGAGGGCAAAGGAATAGCACGTGCTACGAGATTTCGATTCC
ACCGCCGCCTTCTATGAAAGGTTGGGCTTCGGAATCGTTTTCCGGGACGCCGGCTGGATGATCCTCCAGC
GCGGGGATCTCATGCTGGAGTTCTTCGCCCACCCCAACTTGTTTATTGCAGCTTATAATGGTTACAAATA
AAGCAATAGCATCACAAATTTCACAAATAAAGCATTTTTTTCACTGCATTCTAGTTGTGGTTTGTCCAAA
CTCATCAATGTATCTTATCATGTCTGTATACCGTCGACCTCTAGCTAGAGCTTGGCGTAATCATGGTCAT
AGCTGTTTCCTGTGTGAAATTGTTATCCGCTCACAATTCCACACAACATACGAGCCGGAAGCATAAAGTG
TAAAGCCTGGGGTGCCTAATGAGTGAGCTAACTCACATTAATTGCGTTGCGCTCACTGCCCGCTTTCCAG
TCGGGAAACCTGTCGTGCCAGCTGCATTAATGAATCGGCCAACGCGCGGGGAGAGGCGGTTTGCGTATTG
GGCGCTCTTCCGCTTCCTCGCTCACTGACTCGCTGCGCTCGGTCGTTCGGCTGCGGCGAGCGGTATCAGC
TCACTCAAAGGCGGTAATACGGTTATCCACAGAATCAGGGGATAACGCAGGAAAGAACATGTGAGCAAAA
GGCCAGCAAAAGGCCAGGAACCGTAAAAAGGCCGCGTTGCTGGCGTTTTTCCATAGGCTCCGCCCCCCTG
ACGAGCATCACAAAAATCGACGCTCAAGTCAGAGGTGGCGAAACCCGACAGGACTATAAAGATACCAGGC
GTTTCCCCCTGGAAGCTCCCTCGTGCGCTCTCCTGTTCCGACCCTGCCGCTTACCGGATACCTGTCCGCC
TTTCTCCCTTCGGGAAGCGTGGCGCTTTCTCATAGCTCACGCTGTAGGTATCTCAGTTCGGTGTAGGTCG
TTCGCTCCAAGCTGGGCTGTGTGCACGAACCCCCCGTTCAGCCCGACCGCTGCGCCTTATCCGGTAACTA
TCGTCTTGAGTCCAACCCGGTAAGACACGACTTATCGCCACTGGCAGCAGCCACTGGTAACAGGATTAGC
AGAGCGAGGTATGTAGGCGGTGCTACAGAGTTCTTGAAGTGGTGGCCTAACTACGGCTACACTAGAAGAA
CAGTATTTGGTATCTGCGCTCTGCTGAAGCCAGTTACCTTCGGAAAAAGAGTTGGTAGCTCTTGATCCGG
CAAACAAACCACCGCTGGTAGCGGTGGTTTTTTTGTTTGCAAGCAGCAGATTACGCGCAGAAAAAAAGGA
TCTCAAGAAGATCCTTTGATCTTTTCTACGGGGTCTGACGCTCAGTGGAACGAAAACTCACGTTAAGGGA
TTTTGGTCATGAGATTATCAAAAAGGATCTTCACCTAGATCCTTTTAAATTAAAAATGAAGTTTTAAATC
AATCTAAAGTATATATGAGTAAACTTGGTCTGACAGTTACCAATGCTTAATCAGTGAGGCACCTATCTCA
GCGATCTGTCTATTTCGTTCATCCATAGTTGCCTGACTCCCCGTCGTGTAGATAACTACGATACGGGAGG
GCTTACCATCTGGCCCCAGTGCTGCAATGATACCGCGAGACCCACGCTCACCGGCTCCAGATTTATCAGC
AATAAACCAGCCAGCCGGAAGGGCCGAGCGCAGAAGTGGTCCTGCAACTTTATCCGCCTCCATCCAGTCT
ATTAATTGTTGCCGGGAAGCTAGAGTAAGTAGTTCGCCAGTTAATAGTTTGCGCAACGTTGTTGCCATTG
CTACAGGCATCGTGGTGTCACGCTCGTCGTTTGGTATGGCTTCATTCAGCTCCGGTTCCCAACGATCAAG
GCGAGTTACATGATCCCCCATGTTGTGCAAAAAAGCGGTTAGCTCCTTCGGTCCTCCGATCGTTGTCAGA
AGTAAGTTGGCCGCAGTGTTATCACTCATGGTTATGGCAGCACTGCATAATTCTCTTACTGTCATGCCAT
CCGTAAGATGCTTTTCTGTGACTGGTGAGTACTCAACCAAGTCATTCTGAGAATAGTGTATGCGGCGACC
GAGTTGCTCTTGCCCGGCGTCAATACGGGATAATACCGCGCCACATAGCAGAACTTTAAAAGTGCTCATC
ATTGGAAAACGTTCTTCGGGGCGAAAACTCTCAAGGATCTTACCGCTGTTGAGATCCAGTTCGATGTAAC
CCACTCGTGCACCCAACTGATCTTCAGCATCTTTTACTTTCACCAGCGTTTCTGGGTGAGCAAAAACAGG
AAGGCAAAATGCCGCAAAAAAGGGAATAAGGGCGACACGGAAATGTTGAATACTCATACTCTTCCTTTTT
CAATATTATTGAAGCATTTATCAGGGTTATTGTCTCATGAGCGGATACATATTTGAATGTATTTAGAAAA
ATAAACAAATAGGGGTTCCGCGCACATTTCCCCGAAAAGTGCCACCTGACGTCGACGGATCGGGAGATCA
ACTTGTTTATTGCAGCTTATAATGGTTACAAATAAAGCAATAGCATCACAAATTTCACAAATAAAGCATT
TTTTTCACTGCATTCTAGTTGTGGTTTGTCCAAACTCATCAATGTATCTTATCATGTCTGGATCAACTGG
ATAACTCAAGCTAACCAAAATCATCCCAAACTTCCCACCCCATACCCTATTACCACTGCCAATTACCTGT
GGTTTCATTTACTCTAAACCTGTGATTCCTCTGAATTATTTTCATTTTAAAGAAATTGTATTTGTTAAAT
ATGTACTACAAACTTAGTAGT
Features (pLannotate 1.2.2; 34 found; start..end, strand, type, name):
    377..634     +  LTR            5' LTR (truncated): truncated 5' long terminal repeat (LTR) from HIV-1
    681..806     +  misc_feature   HIV-1 Ψ: packaging signal of human immunodeficiency virus type 1
    790..1128    +  CDS            HIV-1 gag (fragment): gag protein from human immunodeficiency virus 1; gag
   1303..1536    +  misc_feature   RRE: The Rev response element (RRE) of HIV-1 allows for Rev-dependent mRNA export from the nucleus to the cytoplasm.
   1913..2013    +  CDS            Rev (fragment): human immunodeficiency virus 1 (HIV-1) Rev protein; rev; enhances nuclear export of unspliced and incompletely spliced viral mRNAs
   2063..2180    +  misc_feature   cPPT/CTS: central polypurine tract and central termination sequence of HIV-1
   2245..2619    -  CDS            BleoR: antibiotic-binding protein; Sh ble from Streptoalloteichus hindustanus; confers resistance to bleomycin, phleomycin, and Zeocin™
   2639..2686    -  promoter       EM7 promoter: synthetic bacterial promoter&nbsp
   2791..3094    +  enhancer       CMV enhancer: human cytomegalovirus immediate early enhancer
   3095..3298    +  promoter       CMV promoter: human cytomegalovirus (CMV) immediate early promoter
   3384..3962    +  CDS            MAPKAP1 (fragment): SIN1_HUMAN - Also known as MIP1, SIN1. Experimental evidence at protein level: Swiss-Prot protein existence level 1. Subunit of mTORC2, which regulates cell growth and survival in response to hormonal signals. mTORC2 is activated by growth factors, but, in contrast to mTORC1, seems to be nutrient-insensitive. mTORC2 seems to function upstream of Rho GTPases to regulate the actin cytoskeleton, probably by activating one or more Rho-type guanine nucleotide exchange factors. mTORC2 promotes the serum-induced formation of stress-fibers or F-actin. mTORC2 plays a critical role in AKT1 'Ser-473' pho
   3964..3988    +  CDS            5xFLAG (fragment): five tandem FLAG® epitope tags
   3996..4021    +  CDS            3xHA (fragment): three tandem HA epitope tags
   4092..4664    +  misc_feature   IRES: internal ribosome entry site (IRES) of the encephalomyocarditis virus (EMCV)
   4673..5269    +  CDS            PuroR: puromycin N-acetyltransferase; pac from Streptomyces alboniger; confers resistance to puromycin
   5276..5864    +  misc_feature   WPRE: woodchuck hepatitis virus posttranscriptional regulatory element
   5881..6069    +  CDS            nef (fragment): NEF_HV1Z2 - Experimental evidence at protein level: Swiss-Prot protein existence level 1. Extracellular Nef protein targets CD4(+) T-lymphocytes for apoptosis by interacting with CXCR4 surface receptors. From Human immunodeficiency virus type 1 group M subtype D (isolate Z2/CDC-Z34) (HIV-1).
   6071..6304    +  LTR            3' LTR (ΔU3): self-inactivating 3' long terminal repeat (LTR) from HIV-1
   6411..6635    +  polyA_signal   bGH poly(A) signal: bovine growth hormone polyadenylation signal
   6639..6660    +  promoter       SV40 promoter (fragment): SV40 enhancer and early promoter
   6681..7109    +  rep_origin     f1 ori (sequence partly withheld): f1 bacteriophage origin of replication; arrow indicates direction of (+) strand synthesis
   7123..7452    +  promoter       SV40 promoter: SV40 enhancer and early promoter
   7501..8526    +  CDS            HygR: aminoglycoside phosphotransferase from E. coli; aph(4)-Ia; confers resistance to hygromycin
   8536..8661    +  CDS            ble (fragment): BLE_KLEPN - Experimental evidence at protein level: Swiss-Prot protein existence level 1. Binding protein with a strong affinity to the bleomycin family of antibiotics. Binds to CL990; an antimitotic-antibiotic compound. From Klebsiella pneumoniae.
   8656..8777    +  polyA_signal   SV40 poly(A) signal: SV40 polyadenylation signal
   8848..8870    -  protein_bind   lac operator (fragment): The lac repressor binds to the lac operator to inhibit transcription in E. coli. This inhibition can be relieved by adding lactose or isopropyl-β-D-thiogalactopyranoside (IPTG). lac repressor encoded by lacI
   8874..8904    -  promoter       lac promoter: promoter for the E. coli lac operon
   8919..8940    -  protein_bind   CAP binding site: CAP binding activates transcription in the presence of cAMP. E. coli catabolite activator protein
   8953..9045    -  CDS            lacI (fragment): lac repressor; lacI; The lac repressor binds to the lac operator to inhibit transcription in E. coli. This inhibition can be relieved by adding lactose or isopropyl-β-D-thiogalactopyranoside (IPTG).
   9228..9816    -  rep_origin     ori: high-copy-number ColE1/pMB1/pBR322/pUC origin of replication
   9987..10847   -  CDS            AmpR: β-lactamase; bla; confers resistance to ampicillin, carbenicillin, and related antibiotics
  10848..10952   -  promoter       AmpR promoter: bla
  11000..11134   +  polyA_signal   SV40 poly(A) signal: SV40 polyadenylation signal
  11301..329     +  CDS            nef (fragment) (across the origin): NEF_HV1BR - Experimental evidence at protein level: Swiss-Prot protein existence level 1. Extracellular Nef protein targets CD4(+) T-lymphocytes for apoptosis by interacting with CXCR4 surface receptors (PubMed:14990729). From Human immunodeficiency virus type 1 group M subtype B (isolate BRU/LAI) (HIV-1).
