[The description below was written by a language model from this plasmid's Addgene catalogue record and pLannotate feature annotations shown in this document.]
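Description:
pLEX-MAPKAP1Del-FHH-IRES-Puro is an HIV-1-based lentiviral and mammalian expression plasmid of about 11.3 kb, built on the pLEX backbone. It is propagated in E. coli through a high-copy ColE1/pUC-type origin with ampicillin selection, and also carries an f1 origin. The viral portion contains a truncated 5' LTR, the Ψ packaging signal with a gag fragment, the Rev response element, the cPPT/CTS and a self-inactivating ΔU3 3' LTR. The vector genome can therefore be packaged into particles when helper functions are supplied in trans, while the integrated provirus lacks LTR promoter activity.

Between the LTRs, the CMV enhancer/promoter drives a truncated human MAPKAP1 (SIN1) isoform 1, a subunit of mTORC2. Amino acids 193–522 are deleted, leaving an N-terminal fragment of roughly 576 bp. This fragment is fused at its C terminus to a backbone-encoded Flag-HA-6xHis tag; the annotation picks up the Flag and HA segments but does not separately call the His tag. An EMCV IRES follows and allows the puromycin N-acetyltransferase gene to be translated from the same transcript, linking puromycin resistance to insert expression. A WPRE downstream enhances transcript expression.

The feature table also shows an EM7-driven bleomycin/Zeocin resistance gene within the viral region upstream of CMV, and an SV40 promoter–hygromycin resistance cassette outside the LTRs, although the catalogue lists only puromycin as the selectable marker. The insert was derived in part from an earlier Sin1 expression plasmid. The construct serves for transient expression or stable lentiviral transduction of the tagged truncation. The triple tag would suit detection or affinity purification, and the associated study concerns the oncogenic Ras proximal proteome and mTORC2.
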