Addgene plasmid #120706: pLEX-MAPKAP1Del-FHH-IRES-Puro
Purpose: Expresses MAPKAP1 Truncation-Flag-HA-6xHIS fusion protein in mammalian cells & for virus production
Depositing lab: Paul Khavari. Depositing organization: Stanford University. Publication: The Functional Proximal Proteome of Oncogenic Ras Includes mTORC2. Kovalski JR, Bhaduri A, Zehnder AM, Neela PH, Che Y, Wozniak GG, Khavari PA. Mol Cell. 2019 Jan 4. pii: S1097-2765(18)31031-1. doi: 10.1016/j.molcel.2018.12.001. PubMed 30639242.
Backbone
  Vector backbone: pLEX
  Backbone manufacturer: Thermo Scientific
  Backbone size w/o insert (bp): 10775
  Total vector size (bp): 11301
  Vector type: Mammalian Expression, Lentiviral
  Selectable markers: Puromycin
Growth in bacteria
  Bacterial resistance: Ampicillin, 100 μg/mL
  Growth temperature: 37°C
  Growth strain: NEB Stable
  Copy number: Unknown
Gene/Insert
  Gene/Insert name: MAPKAP1 Isoform 1
  Species: H. sapiens (human)
  Insert size (bp): 576
  Mutation: Deleted amino acids 193-522
  Promoter: CMV
  Tag / fusion protein: Flag-HA-6xHIS (C terminal on backbone)
  Cloning method: Ligation Independent Cloning
  Sequencing primers: 5′ CACCAAAATCAACGGGACTT; 3′ ATATAGACAAACGCACACCGGCCT
Resource information
  A portion of this plasmid was derived from a plasmid made by: pMSCV mSin1.1 HA (Addgene; Cat# 12582)
Terms and licenses: Academic/Nonprofit Terms; Industry Terms: Not Available to Industry
How to cite: pLEX-MAPKAP1Del-FHH-IRES-Puro was a gift from Paul Khavari (Addgene plasmid # 120706 ; http://n2t.net/addgene:120706 ; RRID:Addgene_120706)
