>Addgene plasmid #120706 | pLEX-MAPKAP1Del-FHH-IRES-Puro | depositor partial sequence | sequence record 229266 | pLEX Forward
ATGGGCGGTAGGCGTGTACGGTGGGAGGTCTATATAAGCAGAGCTCGTTTAGTGAACCGTCAGATCGCCT
GGAGACGCCATCCACGCTGTTTTGACCTCCATAGAAGACACCGACTCTACTAGAGGATCCATGGCCTTCT
TGGACAATCCAACTATCATTCTAGCTCATATTCGACAGTCACATGTGACCAGTGATGACACGGGAATGTG
TGAGATGGTTCTCATTGATCATGATGTTGACCTAGAGAAGATTCATCCTCCTTCAATGCCTGGAGACAGT
GGGTCAGAAATTCAGGGAAGCAATGGTGAGACTCAGGGCTATGTATATGCCCAGTCAGTCGATATTACCT
CAAGTTGGGACTTTGGTATTAGAAGACGCTCAAACACAGCTCAAAGATTAGAACGACTCCGAAAAGAGAG
ACAAAACCAGATCAAATGCAAAAATATTCAGTGGAAAGAAAGAAATTCTAAGCAATCAGCCCAGGAGTTA
AAGTCACTGTTTGAAAAAAAATCTCTCAAAGAGAAGCCTCCAATTTCTGGGAAGCAGTCGATATTATCTG
TACGCCTAGAACAGTGCCCTCTGCAGCTGAATAACCCTTTTAACGAGTATTCCAAATTTGATGGCAAGGG
TCATGTAGGTACAACAGCAACCAAGAAGATCGATGTCTACCTCCCTCTGCACTCGAGCCAGGACAGACTG
CTGCCACTCGAGGATTATAAAGATGACGACGATAAAGCAGGTTACCCATACGATGTGCCTGACTATGCTG
CAGGTTCACATCATCACCACCATCATTGAGTCGAGTCTAGAGGGCCCGACGCGTCTGGCCACCGGTCGCC
CCTCTCCCTCCCCCCCCCCTAACGTTAC
