>Addgene plasmid #120706 | pLEX-MAPKAP1Del-FHH-IRES-Puro | depositor partial sequence | sequence record 229267 | pLEX Reverse
GTACGGTGGGAGGTCTATATAAGCAGAGCTCGTTTAGTGAACCGTCAGATCGCCTGGAGACGCCATCCAC
GCTGTTTTGACCTCCATAGAAGACACCGACTCTACTAGAGGATCCATGGCCTTCTTGGACAATCCAACTA
TCATTCTAGCTCATATTCGACAGTCACATGTGACCAGTGATGACACGGGAATGTGTGAGATGGTTCTCAT
TGATCATGATGTTGACCTAGAGAAGATTCATCCTCCTTCAATGCCTGGAGACAGTGGGTCAGAAATTCAG
GGAAGCAATGGTGAGACTCAGGGCTATGTATATGCCCAGTCAGTCGATATTACCTCAAGTTGGGACTTTG
GTATTAGAAGACGCTCAAACACAGCTCAAAGATTAGAACGACTCCGAAAAGAGAGACAAAACCAGATCAA
ATGCAAAAATATTCAGTGGAAAGAAAGAAATTCTAAGCAATCAGCCCAGGAGTTAAAGTCACTGTTTGAA
AAAAAATCTCTCAAAGAGAAGCCTCCAATTTCTGGGAAGCAGTCGATATTATCTGTACGCCTAGAACAGT
GCCCTCTGCAGCTGAATAACCCTTTTAACGAGTATTCCAAATTTGATGGCAAGGGTCATGTAGGTACAAC
AGCAACCAAGAAGATCGATGTCTACCTCCCTCTGCACTCGAGCCAGGACAGACTGCTGCCACTCGAGGAT
TATAAAGATGACGACGATAAAGCAGGTTACCCATACGATGTGCCTGACTATGCTGCAGGTTCACATCATC
ACCACCATCATTGAGTCGAGTCTAGAGGGCCCGACGCGTCTGGCCACCGGTCG
